>Addgene plasmid #182165 | pENTR{KDRT} | addgene full sequence | sequence record 357815 | Addgene NGS Result
GTATAAATGGGCTCGCGATAATGTCGGGCAATCAGGTGCGACAATCTATCGCTTGTATGGGAAGCCCGAT
GCGCCAGAGTTGTTTCTGAAACATGGCAAAGGTAGCGTTGCCAATGATGTTACAGATGAGATGGTCAGAC
TAAACTGGCTGACGGAATTTATGCCTCTTCCGACCATCAAGCATTTTATCCGTACTCCTGATGATGCATG
GTTACTCACCACTGCGATCCCCGGAAAAACAGCATTCCAGGTATTAGAAGAATATCCTGATTCAGGTGAA
AATATTGTTGATGCGCTGGCAGTGTTCCTGCGCCGGTTGCATTCGATTCCTGTTTGTAATTGTCCTTTTA
ACAGCGATCGCGTATTTCGTCTCGCTCAGGCGCAATCACGAATGAATAACGGTTTGGTTGATGCGAGTGA
TTTTGATGACGAGCGTAATGGCTGGCCTGTTGAACAAGTCTGGAAAGAAATGCATAAACTTTTGCCATTC
TCACCGGATTCAGTCGTCACTCATGGTGATTTCTCACTTGATAACCTTATTTTTGACGAGGGGAAATTAA
TAGGTTGTATTGATGTTGGACGAGTCGGAATCGCAGACCGATACCAGGATCTTGCCATCCTATGGAACTG
CCTCGGTGAGTTTTCTCCTTCATTACAGAAACGGCTTTTTCAAAAATATGGTATTGATAATCCTGATATG
AATAAATTGCAGTTTCATTTGATGCTCGATGAGTTTTTCTAATCAGAATTGGTTAATTGGTTGTAACACT
GGCAGAGCATTACGCTGACTTGACGGGACGGCGCAAGCTCATGACCAAAATCCCTTAACGTGAGTTACGC
GTCGTTCCACTGAGCGTCAGACCCCGTAGAAAAGATCAAAGGATCTTCTTGAGATCCTTTTTTTCTGCGC
GTAATCTGCTGCTTGCAAACAAAAAAACCACCGCTACCAGCGGTGGTTTGTTTGCCGGATCAAGAGCTAC
CAACTCTTTTTCCGAAGGTAACTGGCTTCAGCAGAGCGCAGATACCAAATACTGTTCTTCTAGTGTAGCC
GTAGTTAGGCCACCACTTCAAGAACTCTGTAGCACCGCCTACATACCTCGCTCTGCTAATCCTGTTACCA
GTGGCTGCTGCCAGTGGCGATAAGTCGTGTCTTACCGGGTTGGACTCAAGACGATAGTTACCGGATAAGG
CGCAGCGGTCGGGCTGAACGGGGGGTTCGTGCACACAGCCCAGCTTGGAGCGAACGACCTACACCGAACT
GAGATACCTACAGCGTGAGCTATGAGAAAGCGCCACGCTTCCCGAAGGGAGAAAGGCGGACAGGTATCCG
GTAAGCGGCAGGGTCGGAACAGGAGAGCGCACGAGGGAGCTTCCAGGGGGAAACGCCTGGTATCTTTATA
GTCCTGTCGGGTTTCGCCACCTCTGACTTGAGCGTCGATTTTTGTGATGCTCGTCAGGGGGGCGGAGCCT
ATGGAAAAACGCCAGCAACGCGGCCTTTTTACGGTTCCTGGCCTTTTGCTGGCCTTTTGCTCACATGTTC
TTTCCTGCGTTATCCCCTGATTCTGTGGATAACCGTATTACCGCCTTTGAGTGAGCTGATACCGCTCGCC
GCAGCCGAACGACCGAGCGCAGCGAGTCAGTGAGCGAGGAAGCGGAAGAGCGCCCAATACGCAAACCGCC
TCTCCCCGCGCGTTGGCCGATTCATTAATGCAGCTGGCACGACAGGTTTCCCGACTGGAAAGCGGGCAGT
GAGCGCAACGCAATTAATACGCGTACCGCTAGCCAGGAAGAGTTTGTAGAAACGCAAAAAGGCCATCCGT
CAGGATGGCCTTCTGCTTAGTTTGATGCCTGGCAGTTTATGGCGGGCGTCCTGCCCGCCACCCTCCGGGC
CGTTGCTTCACAACGTTCAAATCCGCTCCCGGCGGATTTGTCCTACTCAGGAGAGCGTTCACCGACAAAC
AACAGATAAAACGAAAGGCCCAGTCTTCCGACTGAGCCTTTCGTTTTATTTGATGCCTGGCAGTTCCCTA
CTCTCGCGTTAACGCTAGCATGGATGTTTTCCCAGTCACGACGTTGTAAAACGACGGCCAGTCTTAAGCT
CGGGCCCCAAATAATGATTTTATTTTGACTGATAGTGACCTGTTCGTTGCAACAAATTGATGAGCAATGC
TTTTTTATAATGCCAACTTTGTACAAAAAAGCAGGCTCCGCGGCCGCCCCCTTCACCAAACGATATCAGA
CATTTGTCTGATAATGCTTCATTATCAGACAAATGTCTGATATCGTTTAAGGGTGGGCGCGCCGACCCAG
CTTTCTTGTACAAAGTTGGCATTATAAGAAAGCATTGCTTATCAATTTGTTGCAACGAACAGGTCACTAT
CAGTCAAAATAAAATCATTATTTGCCATCCAGCTGATATCCCCTATAGTGAGTCGTATTACATGGTCATA
GCTGTTTCCTGGCAGCTCTGGCCCGTGTCTCAAAATCTCTGATGTTACATTGCACAAGATAAAAATATAT
CATCATGAACAATAAAACTGTCTGCTTACATAAACAGTAATACAAGGGGTGTTATGAGCCATATTCAACG
GGAAACGTCGAGGCCGCGATTAAATTCCAACATGGATGCTGATTTATATGG
Features (pLannotate 1.2.2; 9 found; start..end, strand, type, name):
    889..1477    +  rep_origin     ori: high-copy-number ColE1/pMB1/pBR322/pUC origin of replication
   1660..1752    +  CDS            lacI (fragment): lac repressor; lacI; The lac repressor binds to the lac operator to inhibit transcription in E. coli. This inhibition can be relieved by adding lactose or isopropyl-β-D-thiogalactopyranoside (IPTG).
   1807..1834    -  terminator     rrnB T2 terminator: transcription terminator T2 from the E. coli rrnB gene
   1966..2009    +  terminator     rrnB T1 terminator: Escherichia coli rrnB; transcription terminator T1 from the E. coli rrnB gene
   2056..2092    -  CDS            lacZα (fragment): LacZα fragment of β-galactosidase; lacZ fragment
   2108..2207    +  protein_bind   attL1: mutant version of attL; recombination site for the Gateway® LR reaction LR Clonase™
   2305..2404    -  protein_bind   attL2: mutant version of attL; recombination site for the Gateway® LR reaction LR Clonase™
   2422..2440    -  promoter       T7 promoter: promoter for bacteriophage T7 RNA polymerase
   2574..742     +  CDS            KanR (across the origin): aminoglycoside phosphotransferase; aph(3')-Ia; confers resistance to kanamycin in bacteria or G418 (Geneticin®) in eukaryotes
