[The description below was written by a language model from this plasmid's Addgene catalogue record and pLannotate feature annotations shown in this document.]
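Description:
pENTR{KDRT} is a small (about 2.6 kb) Gateway entry clone built in the pENTR backbone by TOPO cloning. It is propagated in E. coli from a high-copy ColE1/pUC-type origin of replication and selected with kanamycin through an aminoglycoside phosphotransferase (KanR) gene. Upstream of the cloning region sit the rrnB T1 and T2 transcription terminators, which in pENTR vectors insulate the insert from read-through transcription coming from the backbone. A T7 promoter lies just outside attL2. The annotation software also flagged short lacI and lacZα fragments, which are vestigial backbone remnants rather than functional genes.

The payload is KDRT, described in the record as a yeast recombination site, that is, a target sequence for a yeast-derived site-specific recombinase. It was not annotated as a separate feature, but it must occupy the interval of roughly 100 bp between the attL1 and attL2 sites, which is the only position available for an insert. The construct contains no promoter-driven gene, reporter or tag of its own; it is purely a donor of a recombinase target site. In an LR Clonase reaction, the attL sites recombine with attR sites in a destination vector and transfer KDRT into it.

According to the record, the intended destinations are introns of genes encoding fluorescent proteins, so that the site resides within a marker gene without interrupting its coding sequence. The associated publication concerns transgenic tools for targeted chromosome rearrangements and the construction of balancer chromosomes in non-melanogaster Drosophila species, which indicates that the transferred site serves as a substrate for recombinase-mediated rearrangement between marked chromosomal positions.
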