Addgene plasmid #182165: pENTR{KDRT}
Purpose: pENTR plasmid carrying yeast recombination site for Gateway cloning into introns of genes encoding fluorescent proteins
Depositing lab: David Stern. Depositing organization: HHMI, Janelia Research Campus. Publication: Transgenic tools for targeted chromosome rearrangements allow construction of balancer chromosomes in non-melanogaster Drosophila species. Stern DL. G3 (Bethesda). 2022 Feb 10. pii: 6526388. doi: 10.1093/g3journal/jkac030. PubMed 35143616.
Backbone
  Vector backbone: pENTR
  Vector type: pENTR plasmid
Growth in bacteria
  Bacterial resistance: Kanamycin, 50 μg/mL
  Growth temperature: 37°C
  Growth strain: DH5alpha
  Copy number: High Copy
Gene/Insert
  Gene/Insert name: KDRT
  Species: Other
  Cloning method: TOPO Cloning
Terms and licenses: Academic/Nonprofit Terms; Industry Terms: Not Available to Industry
Depositor comments: Please visit https://www.biorxiv.org/content/10.1101/2021.11.18.469106v1.full for bioRxiv preprint.
How to cite: pENTR{KDRT} was a gift from David Stern (Addgene plasmid # 182165 ; http://n2t.net/addgene:182165 ; RRID:Addgene_182165)
